Addgene plasmid #241293: Syntaxin1A(E53TAG)-mCherry
Purpose: Mammalian expression of syntaxin-1(E53TAG) fused to mCherry for genetic code expansion via Amber codon supression
Depositing lab: Justin Taraska. Depositing organization: National Heart, Lung, and Blood Institute (NHLBI). Publication: A PIP2-stabilized syntaxin-1a structure mapped with transition metal ion FRET and unnatural fluorescent amino acids at the plasma membrane. Obashi K, Strub MP, Taraska JW. Structure. Volume 34, Issue 1, 8 January 2026, Pages 45-61.e4 10.1016/j.str.2025.10.001 PubMed 41290003.
Backbone
  Vector backbone: pEGFP-N1
  Backbone manufacturer: Clonetech
  Vector type: Mammalian Expression
Growth in bacteria
  Bacterial resistance: Kanamycin, 50 μg/mL
  Growth temperature: 37°C
  Growth strain: DH5alpha
  Copy number: High Copy
Gene/Insert
  Gene/Insert name: Syntaxin-1A
  Species: R. norvegicus (rat)
  Insert size (bp): 864
  Mutation: E53TAG
  Entrez Gene: Stx1a
  Promoter: CMV
  Tag / fusion protein: mCherry (C terminal on insert)
  Cloning method: Gibson Cloning
  Sequencing primers: 5′ CMV-F; 3′ SV40-pArev
Terms and licenses: Academic/Nonprofit Terms; Industry Terms: Not Available to Industry
How to cite: Syntaxin1A(E53TAG)-mCherry was a gift from Justin Taraska (Addgene plasmid # 241293 ; http://n2t.net/addgene:241293 ; RRID:Addgene_241293)
