[The description below was written by a language model from this plasmid's Addgene catalogue record and pLannotate feature annotations shown in this document.]
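Description:
Syntaxin1A(E53TAG)-mCherry is a mammalian expression plasmid of about 5.6 kb built on the pEGFP-N1 backbone, with the original EGFP reporter replaced by mCherry. It is propagated in E. coli as a high-copy plasmid through a ColE1/pUC-type origin and selected with kanamycin. The resistance gene is the Tn5 aminoglycoside phosphotransferase (NeoR/KanR). It sits behind tandem bacterial (bla) and SV40 early promoters and ends in an HSV TK polyadenylation signal, so the same cassette can also confer G418 resistance in mammalian cells. An f1 origin is present as well. The short annotated fragments of large T antigen, ble and bGH poly(A) are most likely residual backbone sequence or annotation matches rather than functional parts.

The payload is the 864 bp rat syntaxin-1A (Stx1a) coding sequence, driven by the human CMV immediate-early enhancer and promoter. It is joined through a short linker to a C-terminal mCherry and followed by the SV40 poly(A) signal. The codon for glutamate 53 has been changed to an amber stop codon (TAG). On its own this mutation would truncate translation early. When a matching orthogonal suppressor tRNA/aminoacyl-tRNA synthetase pair and an unnatural amino acid are supplied from elsewhere (they are not encoded on this plasmid), the TAG is read through and the unnatural residue is placed at position 53. Because mCherry lies downstream of the amber site, red fluorescence indicates successful suppression and full-length protein. Syntaxin-1A is the plasma membrane SNARE that partners with SNAP25 and VAMP2 in exocytosis. The associated publication indicates use in mapping syntaxin-1A structure at the plasma membrane with fluorescent unnatural amino acids and transition metal ion FRET.
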