Features (pLannotate 1.2.2; 15 found; start..end, strand, type, name):
     61..364     +  enhancer       CMV enhancer: human cytomegalovirus immediate early enhancer
    365..568     +  promoter       CMV promoter: human cytomegalovirus (CMV) immediate early promoter
    613..1476    +  CDS            Stx1a: STX1A_RAT - Also known as Sap. Experimental evidence at protein level: Swiss-Prot protein existence level 1. Plays an essential role in hormone and neurotransmitter calcium-dependent exocytosis and endocytosis (PubMed:7901002, PubMed:17301173, PubMed:18167541, PubMed:20484665, PubMed:22411134, PubMed:28813412). Part of the SNARE (Soluble NSF Attachment Receptor) complex composed of SNAP25, STX1A and VAMP2 which mediates the fusion of synaptic vesicles with the presynaptic plasma membrane (PubMed:14665625, PubMed:16888141, PubMed:19571812). STX1A and SNAP25 are localized on the plasma membrane
   1495..2199    +  CDS            mCherry: mCherry is a basic (constitutively fluorescent) red fluorescent protein published in 2004, derived from Discosoma sp.. It is reported to be a very rapidly-maturing monomer with low acid sensitivity.
   2202..2229    +  misc_feature   MCS (fragment): multiple cloning site
   2246..2330    +  CDS            large T antigen (fragment): large T antigen from SV40 (simian virus 40)
   2353..2474    +  polyA_signal   SV40 poly(A) signal: SV40 polyadenylation signal
   2508..2936    -  rep_origin     f1 ori (sequence partly withheld): f1 bacteriophage origin of replication; arrow indicates direction of (+) strand synthesis
   2963..3067    +  promoter       AmpR promoter: bla
   3069..3426    +  promoter       SV40 promoter: SV40 enhancer and early promoter
   3461..4255    +  CDS            NeoR/KanR: aminoglycoside phosphotransferase from Tn5; aph(3')-II (or nptII); confers resistance to neomycin, kanamycin, and G418 (Geneticin®)
   4276..4428    +  CDS            ble (fragment): BLE_KLEPN - Experimental evidence at protein level: Swiss-Prot protein existence level 1. Binding protein with a strong affinity to the bleomycin family of antibiotics. Binds to CL990; an antimitotic-antibiotic compound. From Klebsiella pneumoniae.
   4487..4534    +  polyA_signal   HSV TK poly(A) signal: herpes simplex virus thymidine kinase polyadenylation signal (Cole and Stacy, 1985)
   4625..4641    -  polyA_signal   bGH poly(A) signal (fragment): bovine growth hormone polyadenylation signal
   4863..5451    +  rep_origin     ori: high-copy-number ColE1/pMB1/pBR322/pUC origin of replication
>Addgene plasmid #241293 | Syntaxin1A(E53TAG)-mCherry | addgene full sequence | sequence record 481087 | Addgene NGS Result
TAGTTATTAATAGTAATCAATTACGGGGTCATTAGTTCATAGCCCATATATGGAGTTCCGCGTTACATAA
CTTACGGTAAATGGCCCGCCTGGCTGACCGCCCAACGACCCCCGCCCATTGACGTCAATAATGACGTATG
TTCCCATAGTAACGCCAATAGGGACTTTCCATTGACGTCAATGGGTGGAGTATTTACGGTAAACTGCCCA
CTTGGCAGTACATCAAGTGTATCATATGCCAAGTACGCCCCCTATTGACGTCAATGACGGTAAATGGCCC
GCCTGGCATTATGCCCAGTACATGACCTTATGGGACTTTCCTACTTGGCAGTACATCTACGTATTAGTCA
TCGCTATTACCATGGTGATGCGGTTTTGGCAGTACATCAATGGGCGTGGATAGCGGTTTGACTCACGGGG
ATTTCCAAGTCTCCACCCCATTGACGTCAATGGGAGTTTGTTTTGGCACCAAAATCAACGGGACTTTCCA
AAATGTCGTAACAACTCCGCCCCATTGACGCAAATGGGCGGTAGGCGTGTACGGTGGGAGGTCTATATAA
GCAGAGCTGGTTTAGTGAACCGTCAGATCCGCTAGCGCTACCGGTCGCCACCATGAAGGACCGAACCCAG
GAGCTCCGCACGGCCAAGGACAGCGATGACGACGATGATGTCACTGTCACTGTGGACCGAGACCGCTTCA
TGGATGAGTTCTTTGAACAGGTGGAAGAGATCCGGGGCTTTATTGACAAGATTGCTGAAAACGTGGAGTA
GGTGAAGAGGAAACACAGCGCCATCCTGGCCTCCCCGAACCCCGATGAGAAGACCAAGGAGGAACTGGAG
GAGCTCATGTCGGACATTAAGAAGACAGCGAACAAAGTTCGCTCCAAGCTAAAGAGCATCGAGCAGAGCA
TCGAGCAGGAGGAAGGTCTGAACCGCTCGTCGGCGGACCTGAGGATCCGGAAGACGCAGCATTCCACGCT
GTCCCGAAAGTTTGTGGAGGTCATGTCCGAGTACAACGCCACTCAGTCAGACTACCGAGAACGCTGCAAA
GGGCGCATCCAGAGGCAGCTGGAGATCACTGGCCGGACCACGACCAGTGAGGAGTTGGAAGACATGCTGG
AGAGTGGGAATCCCGCCATCTTTGCCTCTGGGATCATCATGGACTCCAGCATCTCGAAGCAGGCCCTCAG
TGAGATCGAGACCAGGCACAGTGAGATCATCAAGTTGGAGAACAGCATCCGGGAGCTACACGATATGTTC
ATGGACATGGCCATGCTGGTGGAGAGCCAGGGGGAGATGATTGACAGGATCGAGTACAATGTGGAACACG
CTGTGGACTACGTGGAGAGGGCCGTGTCTGACACCAAGAAGGCCGTCAAGTACCAGAGCAAGGCACGCAG
GAAGAAGATCATGATCATCATTTGCTGTGTGATTCTGGGCATCATCATCGCCTCCACCATCGGGGGCATC
TTTGGAGGCGGATCCGGAGGGTCTATGGTGAGCAAGGGCGAGGAGGATAACATGGCCATCATCAAGGAGT
TCATGCGCTTCAAGGTGCACATGGAGGGCTCCGTGAACGGCCACGAGTTCGAGATCGAGGGCGAGGGCGA
GGGCCGCCCCTACGAGGGCACCCAGACCGCCAAGCTGAAGGTGACCAAGGGTGGCCCCCTGCCCTTCGCC
TGGGACATCCTGTCCCCTCAGTTCATGTACGGCTCCAAGGCCTACGTGAAGCACCCCGCCGACATCCCCG
ACTACTTGAAGCTGTCCTTCCCCGAGGGCTTCAAGTGGGAGCGCGTGATGAACTTCGAGGACGGCGGCGT
GGTGACCGTGACCCAGGACTCCTCCCTGCAGGACGGCGAGTTCATCTACAAGGTGAAGCTGCGCGGCACC
AACTTCCCCTCCGACGGCCCCGTAATGCAGAAGAAGACCATGGGCTGGGAGGCCTCCTCCGAGCGGATGT
ACCCCGAGGACGGCGCCCTGAAGGGCGAGATCAAGCAGAGGCTGAAGCTGAAGGACGGCGGCCACTACGA
CGCTGAGGTCAAGACCACCTACAAGGCCAAGAAGCCCGTGCAGCTGCCCGGCGCCTACAACGTCAACATC
AAGTTGGACATCACCTCCCACAACGAGGACTACACCATCGTGGAACAGTACGAACGCGCCGAGGGCCGCC
ACTCCACCGGCGGCATGGACGAGCTGTACTGAGTCGACGGTACCGCGGGCCCGGGATCCACCGGATCTAG
ATAACTGATCATAATCAGCCATACCACATTTGTAGAGGTTTTACTTGCTTTAAAAAACCTCCCACACCTC
CCCCTGAACCTGAAACATAAAATGAATGCAATTGTTGTTGTTAACTTGTTTATTGCAGCTTATAATGGTT
ACAAATAAAGCAATAGCATCACAAATTTCACAAATAAAGCATTTTTTTCACTGCATTCTAGTTGTGGTTT
GTCCAAACTCATCAATGTATCTTAACGCGTAAATTGTAAGCGTTAATATTTTGTTAAAATTCGCGTTAAA
TTTTTGTTAAATCAGCTCATTTTTTAACCAATAGGCCGAAATCGGCAAAATCCCTTATAAATCAAAAGAA
TAGACCGAGATAGGGT
[37 nt withheld, positions 2607-2643]
AAAGAACGTGGACTCCAACGTCAAAGG
[49 nt withheld, positions 2671-2719]
T
[91 nt withheld, positions 2721-2811]
G
[124 nt withheld, positions 2813-2936]
CAGGTGGCACTTTTCGGGGAAATGTGCGCGGAACCCCTATTTGTTTATTTTTCTAAATACATTCAAATAT
GTATCCGCTCATGAGACAATAACCCTGATAAATGCTTCAATAATATTGAAAAAGGAAGAGTCCTGAGGCG
GAAAGAACCAGCTGTGGAATGTGTGTCAGTTAGGGTGTGGAAAGTCCCCAGGCTCCCCAGCAGGCAGAAG
TATGCAAAGCATGCATCTCAATTAGTCAGCAACCAGGTGTGGAAAGTCCCCAGGCTCCCCAGCAGGCAGA
AGTATGCAAAGCATGCATCTCAATTAGTCAGCAACCATAGTCCCGCCCCTAACTCCGCCCATCCCGCCCC
TAACTCCGCCCAGTTCCGCCCATTCTCCGCCCCATGGCTGACTAATTTTTTTTATTTATGCAGAGGCCGA
GGCCGCCTCGGCCTCTGAGCTATTCCAGAAGTAGTGAGGAGGCTTTTTTGGAGGCCTAGGCTTTTGCAAA
GATCGATCAAGAGACAGGATGAGGATCGTTTCGCATGATTGAACAAGATGGATTGCACGCAGGTTCTCCG
GCCGCTTGGGTGGAGAGGCTATTCGGCTATGACTGGGCACAACAGACAATCGGCTGCTCTGATGCCGCCG
TGTTCCGGCTGTCAGCGCAGGGGCGCCCGGTTCTTTTTGTCAAGACCGACCTGTCCGGTGCCCTGAATGA
ACTGCAAGACGAGGCAGCGCGGCTATCGTGGCTGGCCACGACGGGCGTTCCTTGCGCAGCTGTGCTCGAC
GTTGTCACTGAAGCGGGAAGGGACTGGCTGCTATTGGGCGAAGTGCCGGGGCAGGATCTCCTGTCATCTC
ACCTTGCTCCTGCCGAGAAAGTATCCATCATGGCTGATGCAATGCGGCGGCTGCATACGCTTGATCCGGC
TACCTGCCCATTCGACCACCAAGCGAAACATCGCATCGAGCGAGCACGTACTCGGATGGAAGCCGGTCTT
GTCGATCAGGATGATCTGGACGAAGAGCATCAGGGGCTCGCGCCAGCCGAACTGTTCGCCAGGCTCAAGG
CGAGCATGCCCGACGGCGAGGATCTCGTCGTGACCCATGGCGATGCCTGCTTGCCGAATATCATGGTGGA
AAATGGCCGCTTTTCTGGATTCATCGACTGTGGCCGGCTGGGTGTGGCGGACCGCTATCAGGACATAGCG
TTGGCTACCCGTGATATTGCTGAAGAGCTTGGCGGCGAATGGGCTGACCGCTTCCTCGTGCTTTACGGTA
TCGCCGCTCCCGATTCGCAGCGCATCGCCTTCTATCGCCTTCTTGACGAGTTCTTCTGAGCGGGACTCTG
GGGTTCGAAATGACCGACCAAGCGACGCCCAACCTGCCATCACGAGATTTCGATTCCACCGCCGCCTTCT
ATGAAAGGTTGGGCTTCGGAATCGTTTTCCGGGACGCCGGCTGGATGATCCTCCAGCGCGGGGATCTCAT
GCTGGAGTTCTTCGCCCACCCTAGGGGGAGGCTAACTGAAACACGGAAGGAGACAATACCGGAAGGAACC
CGCGCTATGACGGCAATAAAAAGACAGAATAAAACGCACGGTGTTGGGTCGTTTGTTCATAAACGCGGGG
TTCGGTCCCAGGGCTGGCACTCTGTCGATACCCCACCGAGACCCCATTGGGGCCAATACGCCCGCGTTTC
TTCCTTTTCCCCACCCCACCCCCCAAGTTCGGGTGAAGGCCCAGGGCTCGCAGCCAACGTCGGGGCGGCA
GGCCCTGCCATAGCCTCAGGTTACTCATATATACTTTAGATTGATTTAAAACTTCATTTTTAATTTAAAA
GGATCTAGGTGAAGATCCTTTTTGATAATCTCATGACCAAAATCCCTTAACGTGAGTTTTCGTTCCACTG
AGCGTCAGACCCCGTAGAAAAGATCAAAGGATCTTCTTGAGATCCTTTTTTTCTGCGCGTAATCTGCTGC
TTGCAAACAAAAAAACCACCGCTACCAGCGGTGGTTTGTTTGCCGGATCAAGAGCTACCAACTCTTTTTC
CGAAGGTAACTGGCTTCAGCAGAGCGCAGATACCAAATACTGTTCTTCTAGTGTAGCCGTAGTTAGGCCA
CCACTTCAAGAACTCTGTAGCACCGCCTACATACCTCGCTCTGCTAATCCTGTTACCAGTGGCTGCTGCC
AGTGGCGATAAGTCGTGTCTTACCGGGTTGGACTCAAGACGATAGTTACCGGATAAGGCGCAGCGGTCGG
GCTGAACGGGGGGTTCGTGCACACAGCCCAGCTTGGAGCGAACGACCTACACCGAACTGAGATACCTACA
GCGTGAGCTATGAGAAAGCGCCACGCTTCCCGAAGGGAGAAAGGCGGACAGGTATCCGGTAAGCGGCAGG
GTCGGAACAGGAGAGCGCACGAGGGAGCTTCCAGGGGGAAACGCCTGGTATCTTTATAGTCCTGTCGGGT
TTCGCCACCTCTGACTTGAGCGTCGATTTTTGTGATGCTCGTCAGGGGGGCGGAGCCTATGGAAAAACGC
CAGCAACGCGGCCTTTTTACGGTTCCTGGCCTTTTGCTGGCCTTTTGCTCACATGTTCTTTCCTGCGTTA
TCCCCTGATTCTGTGGATAACCGTATTACCGCCATGCAT
